>Addgene plasmid #41183 | pBabe(LTR)-Cytochrome C-GFP | depositor full sequence | sequence record 71473 | pBabe(LTR)-Cytochrome C-GFP sequence 2134 bps
TTAGGTCACTGGAAAGATGTCGAGCGGATCGCTCACAACCAGTCGGTAGATGTCAAGAAGAGACGTTGGG
TTACCTTCTGCTCTGCAGAATGGCCAACCTTTAACGTCGGATGGCCGCGAGACGGCACCTTTAACCGAGA
CCTCATCACCCAGGTTAAGATCAAGGTCTTTTCACCTGGCCCGCATGGACACCCAGACCAGGTCCCCTAC
ATCGTGACCTGGGAAGCCTTGGCTTTTGACCCCCCTCCCTGGGTCAAGCCCTTTGTACACCCTAAGCCTC
CGCCTCCTCTTCCTCCATCCGCCCCGTCTCTCCCCCTTGAACCTCCTCGTTCGACCCCGCCTCGATCCTC
CCTTTATCCAGCCCTCACTCCTTCTCTAGGCGCCGGCCGGATCTCGACCTAATATGGGTGATGTTGAAAA
AGGCAAGAAGATTTTTGTTCAGAAGTGTGCCCAGTGCCACACTGTGGAAAAGGGAGGCAAGCATAAGACT
GGACCAAATCTCCACGGTCTGTTCGGGCGGAAGACAGGCCAGGCTGCTGGATTCTCTTACACAGATGCCA
ACAAGAACAAAGGCATCACCTGGGGAGAGGATACCCTGATGGAGTATTTGGAGAATCCCAAAAAGTACAT
CCCTGGAACAAAAATGATCTTCGCTGGAATTAAGAAGAAGGGAGAAAGGGCAGACCTAATAGCTTATCTT
AAAAAGGCTACTAATGAGAAAGATCCACCGGTCGCCACCATGGTGAGCAAGGGCGAGGAGCTGTTCACCG
GGGTGGTGCCCATCCTGGTCGAGCTGGACGGCGACGTAAACGGCCACAAGTTCAGCGTGTCYGGCGAGGG
CGAGGGCGATGCCACCTACGGCAAGCTGACCCTGAAGTTCATCTGCACCACCGGCAAGCTGCCCGTGCCC
TGGCCCACCCTCGTGACCACCCTGACCTACGGCGTGCAGTGCTTCAGCCGCTACCCCGACCACATGAAGC
AGCACGACTTCTTCAAGTCCGCCATGCCCGAAGGCTACGTCCAGGAGCGCACCATCTTCTTCAAGGACGA
CGGCAACTACAAGACCCGCGCCGAGGTGAAGTTCGAGGGCGACACCCTGGTGAACCGCATCGAGCTGAAG
GGCATCGACTTCAAGGAGGACGGCAACATCCTGGGGCACAAGCTGGAGTACAACTACAACAGCCACAACG
TCTATATCATGGCCGACAAGCAGAAGAACGGCATCAAGGYGAACTTCAAGATCCGCCACAACATCGAGGA
CGGCAGCGTGCAGCTCGCCGACCACTACCAGCAGAACACCCCCATCGGCGACGGCCCCGTGCTGCTGCCC
GACAACCACTACCTGAGCACCCAGTCCGCCCTGAGCAAAGACCCCAACGAGAAGCGCGATCACATGGTCC
TGCTGGAGTTCGTGACCGCCGCCGGGATCACTCTCGGCATGGACGAGCTGTACAAGTAAAGCGGCCGCGA
CTCTAGATCATAATCAGCCATACCACATTTGTAGGAATTCGCCAGCACAGTGGTCGACCCTGTGGAATGT
GTGTCAGTTAGGGTGTGGAAAGTCCCCAGGCTCCCCAGCAGGCAGAAGTATGCAAAGCATGCATCTCAAT
TAGTCAGCAACCAGGTGTGGAAAGTCCCCAGGCTCCCCAGCAGGCAGAAGTATGCAAAGCATGCATCTCA
ATTAGTCAGCAACCATAGTCCCGCCCCTAACTCCGCCCATCCCGCCCCTAACTCCGCCCAGTTCCGCCCA
TTCTCCGCCCCATGGCTGACTAATTTTTTTTATTTATGCAGAGGCCGAGGCCGCCTCGGCCTCTGAGCTA
TTCCAGAAGTAGTGAGGAGGCTTTTTTGGAGGCCTAGGCTTTTGCAAAAAGCTTACCATGACCGAGTACA
AGCCCACGGTGCGCCTCGCCACCCGCGACGACGTCCCCAGGGCCGTACGCACCCTCGCCGCCGCGTTCGC
CGACTACCCCGCCACGCGCCACACCGTCGATCCGGACCGCCACATCGAGCGGGTCACCGAGCTGCAAGAA
CTCTTCCTCACGCGCGTCGGGCTCGACATCGGCAAGGTGTGGGGTCGCGGACGACGGCGCCGCGGTGGCG
GTCTGGACCACGCCGGAGAGCGTCGAAGCGGGGG
Features (pLannotate 1.2.2; 5 found; start..end, strand, type, name):
      1..384     +  CDS            gag (truncated) (fragment): truncated Moloney murine leukemia virus (MMLV) gag gene lacking the start codon
    404..718     +  CDS            Cycs: CYC_MOUSE - Experimental evidence at protein level: Swiss-Prot protein existence level 1. Plays a role in apoptosis. Suppression of the anti-apoptotic members or activation of the pro-apoptotic members of the Bcl-2 family leads to altered mitochondrial membrane permeability resulting in release of cytochrome c into the cytosol. Binding of cytochrome c to Apaf-1 triggers the activation of caspase-9, which then accelerates apoptosis by activating other caspases. From Mus musculus (Mouse).
    740..1459    +  CDS            EGFP: the original enhanced GFP (Yang et al., 1996) mammalian codon-optimized
   1539..1868    +  promoter       SV40 promoter: SV40 enhancer and early promoter
   1878..2134    +  CDS            PuroR (fragment): puromycin N-acetyltransferase; pac from Streptomyces; confers resistance to puromycin
