[The description below was written by a language model from this plasmid's Addgene catalogue record and pLannotate feature annotations shown in this document.]
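Description:
pBabe(LTR)-Cytochrome C-GFP is a Moloney murine leukemia virus-based retroviral expression vector built on the pBabe-puro backbone. It is designed to deliver a fluorescently tagged cytochrome c into mammalian cells by retroviral transduction or by direct transfection. The plasmid is propagated in bacteria under ampicillin selection, and transduced mammalian cells are selected with puromycin. The insert, about 1 kb, is mouse cytochrome c (Cycs) joined at its C-terminus to EGFP. It was cloned between a BglII site that was destroyed in the process and a retained EcoRI site. Expression is driven by the viral 5′ LTR, as is standard for pBabe vectors.

The available feature table covers only a 2.1 kb portion of the construct rather than the whole plasmid. It begins in the truncated, start-codon-deficient MMLV gag region, which in this vector family extends the packaging signal to improve encapsidation of the viral RNA. It then runs through the Cycs coding sequence, a short linker and EGFP, followed by the SV40 enhancer/early promoter. It ends partway into the puromycin N-acetyltransferase gene, which that internal promoter drives. The LTRs, the bacterial origin and the ampicillin resistance gene are not annotated in this partial sequence, but they are implied by the backbone description.

Cytochrome c normally resides in the mitochondrial intermembrane space. It is released into the cytosol when pro-apoptotic Bcl-2 family activity permeabilises the outer membrane, and there it binds Apaf-1 and triggers caspase-9 activation. The GFP fusion lets this redistribution be followed in living cells. The associated publication used it to examine the kinetics and completeness of cytochrome c release during apoptosis.
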