Addgene plasmid #41183: pBabe(LTR)-Cytochrome C-GFP
Depositing lab: Douglas Green. Depositing organization: La Jolla Institute for Immunology. Publication: The coordinate release of cytochrome c during apoptosis is rapid, complete and kinetically invariant. Goldstein JC, Waterhouse NJ, Juin P, Evan GI, Green DR. Nat Cell Biol. 2000 Mar;2(3):156-62. 10.1038/35004029 PubMed 10707086.
Backbone
  Vector backbone: pBabe (puro)
  Vector type: Mammalian Expression, Retroviral
  Selectable markers: Puromycin
Growth in bacteria
  Bacterial resistance: Ampicillin, 100 μg/mL
  Growth temperature: 30°C
  Growth strain: Stbl3
  Copy number: Unknown
Gene/Insert
  Gene/Insert name: Cytochrome C-GFP (alt name: cytog)
  Species: M. musculus (mouse)
  Insert size (bp): 1008
  Promoter: LTR
  Cloning method: Restriction Enzyme; 5′ cloning site BglII (destroyed during cloning); 3′ cloning site EcoRI (not destroyed)
  Sequencing primers: 5′ gagctggtttagtgaac; 3′ agtagaattcctacaaatgtggtatg
Terms and licenses: Academic/Nonprofit Terms; Industry Terms: Not Available to Industry
How to cite: pBabe(LTR)-Cytochrome C-GFP was a gift from Douglas Green (Addgene plasmid # 41183 ; http://n2t.net/addgene:41183 ; RRID:Addgene_41183)
