>Addgene plasmid #41183 | pBabe(LTR)-Cytochrome C-GFP | addgene partial sequence | sequence record 73296 | pLXSN-5
CAGCCCTCACTCCTTCTCTAGGCGCCGGCCGGATCTCGACCTAATATGGGTGATGTTGAAAAAGGCAAGA
AGATTTTTGTTCAGAAGTGTGCCCAGTGCCACACTGTGGAAAAGGGAGGCAAGCATAAGACTGGACCAAA
TCTCCACGGTCTGTTCGGGCGGAAGACAGGCCAGGCTGCTGGATTCTCTTACACAGATGCCAACAAGAAC
AAAGGCATCACCTGGGGAGAGGATACCCTGATGGAGTATTTGGAGAATCCCAAAAAGTACATCCCTGGAA
CAAAAATGATCTTCGCTGGAATTAAGAAGAAGGGAGAAAGGGCAGACCTAATAGCTTATCTTAAAAAGGC
TACTAATGAGAAAGATCCACCGGTCGCCACCATGGTGAGCAAGGGCGAGGAGCTGTTCACCGGGGTGGTG
CCCATCCTGGTCGAGCTGGACGGCGACGTAAACGGCCACAAGTTCAGCGTGTCCGGCGAGGGCGAGGGCG
ATGCCACCTACGGCAAGCTGACCCTGAAGTTCATCTGCACCACCGGCAAGCTGCCCGTGCCCTGGCCCAC
CCTCGTGACCACCCTGACCTACGGCGTGCAGTGCTTCAGCCGCTACCCCGACCACATGAAGCAGCACGAC
TTCTTCAAGTCCGCCATGCCCGAAGGCTACGTCCAGGAGCGCACCATCTTCTTCAAGGACGACGGCAACT
ACAAGACCCGCGCCGAGGTGAAGTTCGAGGGCGACACCCTGGTGAACCGCATCGAGCTGAAGGGCATCGA
CTTCAAGGAGGACGGCAACATCCTGGGGCACAAGCTGGAGTACAACTACAACAGCCACAACGTCTATATC
ATGGCCGACAAGCAGAAGAACGGCATCAAGGTGAACTTCAAGATCCGCCACAACATCGAGGACGGCAGCG
TGCAGCTCGCCGACCACTACCAGCAGAACACCCCCATCGGCGACGGCCCCGTGCTGCTGCCCGACAACCA
CTACCTGAGCACCC
